>Addgene plasmid #164549 | GP824 | addgene full sequence | sequence record 325345 | Addgene NGS Result
TTGCAGCACTGGGGCCAGATGGTAAGCCCTCCCGTATCGTAGTTATCTACACGACGGGGAGTCAGGCAAC
TATGGATGAACGAAATAGACAGATCGCTGAGATAGGTGCCTCACTGATTAAGCATTGGTAACTGTCAGAC
CAAGTTTACTCATATATACTTTAGATTGATTTAAAACTTCATTTTTAATTTAAAAGGATCTAGGTGAAGA
TCCTTTTTGATAATCTCATGACCAAAATCCCTTAACGTGAGTTTTCGTTCCACTGAGCGTCAGACCCCGT
AGAAAAGATCAAAGGATCTTCTTGAGATCCTTTTTTTCTGCGCGTAATCTGCTGCTTGCAAACAAAAAAA
CCACCGCTACCAGCGGTGGTTTGTTTGCCGGATCAAGAGCTACCAACTCTTTTTCCGAAGGTAACTGGCT
TCAGCAGAGCGCAGATACCAAATACTGTTCTTCTAGTGTAGCCGTAGTTAGGCCACCACTTCAAGAACTC
TGTAGCACCGCCTACATACCTCGCTCTGCTAATCCTGTTACCAGTGGCTGCTGCCAGTGGCGATAAGTCG
TGTCTTACCGGGTTGGACTCAAGACGATAGTTACCGGATAAGGCGCAGCGGTCGGGCTGAACGGGGGGTT
CGTGCACACAGCCCAGCTTGGAGCGAACGACCTACACCGAACTGAGATACCTACAGCGTGAGCTATGAGA
AAGCGCCACGCTTCCCGAAGGGAGAAAGGCGGACAGGTATCCGGTAAGCGGCAGGGTCGGAACAGGAGAG
CGCACGAGGGAGCTTCCAGGGGGAAACGCCTGGTATCTTTATAGTCCTGTCGGGTTTCGCCACCTCTGAC
TTGAGCGTCGATTTTTGTGATGCTCGTCAGGGGGGCGGAGCCTATGGAAAAACGCCAGCAACGCGGCCTT
TTTACGGTTCCTGGCCTTTTGCTGGCCTTTTGCTCACATGTTCTTTCCTGCGTTATCCCCTGATTCTGTG
GATAACCGTATTACCGCCTTTGAGTGAGCTGATACCGCTCGCCGCAGCCGAACGACCGAGCGCAGCGAGT
CAGTGAGCGAGGAAGCGGAAGAGCGCCCAATACGCAAACCGCCTCTCCCCGCGCGTTGGCCGATTCATTA
ATGCAGCAAGCTCATGGCTGACTAATTTTTTTTATTTATGCAGAGGCCGAGGCCGCCTCGGCCTCTGAGC
TATTCCAGAAGTAGTGAGGAGGCTTTTTTGGAGGCCTAGGCTTTTGCAAAAAGCTCCCCGTGGCACGACA
GGTTTCCCGACTGGAAAGCGGGCAGTGAGCGCAACGCAATTAATGTGAGTTAGCTCACTCATTAGGCACC
CCAGGCTTTACACTTTATGCTTCCGGCTCGTATGTTGTGTGGAATTGTGAGCGGATAACAATTTCACACA
GGAAACAGCTATGACATGATTACGAATTTCACAAATAAAGCATTTTTTTCACTGCATTCTAGTTGTGGTT
TGTCCAAACTCATCAATGTATCTTATCATGTCTGGATCAACTGGATAACTCAAGCTAACCAAAATCATCC
CAAACTTCCCACCCCATACCCTATTACCACTGCCAATTACCTGTGGTTTCATTTACTCTAAACCTGTGAT
TCCTCTGAATTATTTTCATTTTAAAGAAATTGTATTTGTTAAATATGTACTACAAACTTAGTAGTTGGAA
GGGCTAATTCACTCCCAAAGAAGACAAGATATCCTTGATCTGTGGATCTACCACACACAAGGCTACTTCC
CTGATTAGCAGAACTACACACCAGGGCCAGGGGTCAGATATCCACTGACCTTTGGATGGTGCTACAAGCT
AGTACCAGTTGAGCCAGATAAGGTAGAAGAGGCCAATAAAGGAGAGAACACCAGCTTGTTACACCCTGTG
AGCCTGCATGGGATGGATGACCCGGAGAGAGAAGTGTTAGAGTGGAGGTTTGACAGCCGCCTAGCATTTC
ATCACGTGGCCCGAGAGCTGCATCCGGAGTACTTCAAGAACTGCTGATATCGAGCTTGCTACAAGGGACT
TTCCGCTGGGGACTTTCCAGGGAGGCGTGGCCTGGGCGGGACTGGGGAGTGGCGAGCCCTCAGATCCTGC
ATATAAGCAGCTGCTTTTTGCCTGTACTGGGTCTCTCTGGTTAGACCAGATCTGAGCCTGGGAGCTCTCT
GGCTAACTAGGGAACCCACTGCTTAAGCCTCAATAAAGCTTGCCTTGAGTGCTTCAAGTAGTGTGTGCCC
GTCTGTTGTGTGACTCTGGTAACTAGAGATCCCTCAGACCCTTTTAGTCAGTGTGGAAAATCTCTAGCAG
TGGCGCCCGAACAGGGACTTGAAAGCGAAAGGGAAACCAGAGGAGCTCTCTCGACGCAGGACTCGGCTTG
CTGAAGCGCGCACGGCAAGAGGCGAGGGGCGGCGACTGCAGAGTACGCCAAAAATTTTGACTAGCGGAGG
CTAGAAGGAGAGAGATGGGTGCGAGAGCGTCAGTATTAAGCGGGGGAGAATTAGATCGCGATGGGAAAAA
ATTCGGTTAAGGCCAGGGGGAAAGAAAAAATATAAATTAAAACATATAGTATGGGCAAGCAGGGAGCTAG
AACGATTCGCAGTTAATCCTGGCCTGTTAGAAACATCAGAAGGCTGTAGACAAATACTGGGACAGCTACA
ACCATCCCTTCAGACAGGATCAGAAGAACTTAGATCATTATATAATACAGTAGCAACCCTCTATTGTGTG
CATCAAAGGATAGAGATAAAAGACACCAAGGAAGCTTTAGACAAGATAGAGGAAGAGCAAAACAAAAGTA
AGACCACCGCACAGCAAGCGGCCGGCCGCTGATCTTCAGACCTGGAGGAGGAGATATGAGGGACAATTGG
AGAAGTGAATTATATAAATATAAAGTAGTAAAAATTGAACCATTAGGAGTAGCACCCACCAAGGCAAAGA
GAAGAGTGGTGCAGAGAGAAAAAAGAGCAGTGGGAATAGGAGCTTTGTTCCTTGGGTTCTTGGGAGCAGC
AGGAAGCACTATGGGCGCAGCGTCAATGACGCTGACGGTACAGGCCAGACAATTATTGTCTGGTATAGTG
CAGCAGCAGAACAATTTGCTGAGGGCTATTGAGGCGCAACAGCATCTGTTGCAACTCACAGTCTGGGGCA
TCAAGCAGCTCCAGGCAAGAATCCTGGCTGTGGAAAGATACCTAAAGGATCAACAGCTCCTGGGGATTTG
GGGTTGCTCTGGAAAACTCATTTGCACCACTGCTGTGCCTTGGAATGCTAGTTGGAGTAATAAATCTCTG
GAACAGATTTGGAATCACACGACCTGGATGGAGTGGGACAGAGAAATTAACAATTACACAAGCTTAATAC
ACTCCTTAATTGAAGAATCGCAAAACCAGCAAGAAAAGAATGAACAAGAATTATTGGAATTAGATAAATG
GGCAAGTTTGTGGAATTGGTTTAACATAACAAATTGGCTGTGGTATATAAAATTATTCATAATGATAGTA
GGAGGCTTGGTAGGTTTAAGAATAGTTTTTGCTGTACTTTCTATAGTGAATAGAGTTAGGCAGGGATATT
CACCATTATCGTTTCAGACCCACCTCCCAACCCCGAGGGGACCCGACAGGCCCGAAGGAATAGAAGAAGA
AGGTGGAGAGAGAGACAGAGACAGATCCATTCGATTAGTGAACGGATCTCGACGGTATCGCCGAATTCTC
AACAATAGGCAGTATTCATCCACAATTTTAAAAGAAAAGGGGGGATTGGGGGGTACAGTGCAGGGGAAAG
AATAGTAGACATAATAGCAACAGACATACAAACTAAAGAATTACAAAAACAAATTACAAAAATTCAAAAT
TTTCGGGTTTATTACTCGGACAGCAGAGATCCAGTTTGGACTAGTGGCCGCAATAAAATATCTTTATTTT
CATTACATCTGTGTGTTGGTTTTTTGTGTGAATCGATAGTACTAACATACGCTCTCCATCAAAACAAAAC
GAAACAAAACAAACTAGCAAAATAGGCTGTCCCCAGTGCAAGTGCAGGTGCCAGAACATTTCTCTATCGA
TAGGTACCGAACTTGTTTATTGCAGCTTATAATGGTTACAAATAAAGCAATAGCATCACAAATTTCACAA
ATAAAGCATTTTTTTCACTGCATTCTAGTTGTGGTTTGTCCAAACTCATCAATGTATCTTATCATGTCTG
GATCCCCGGGAACAGATTCGCGACTAGTGGACACACAGGATAGGGGTGGGCAGCATGAGGGGGGCCAGAG
GGAGAGGGGGCAGAGCTGGGCTGGACGAGGGGACACCCCGCCCCAATGGGGCGTGACGAGCTGCCAGCCC
AGGCTCCGGGGCACGTAAAAGCGGGGCTGTGAGACCGGAGAGCACGGAGCGACATTAATATGGCCAAGCC
TTTGTCTCAAGAAGAATCCACCCTCATTGAAAGAGCAACGGCTACAATCAACAGCATCCCCATCTCTGAA
GACTACAGCGTCGCCAGCGCAGCTCTCTCTAGCGACGGCCGCATCTTCACTGGTGTCAATGTATATCATT
TTACTGGGGGACCTTGTGCAGAACTCGTGGTGCTGGGCACTGCTGCTGCTGCGGCAGCTGGCAACCTGAC
TTGTATCGTCGCGATCGGAAATGAGAACAGGGGCATCTTGAGCCCCTGCGGACGGTGCCGACAGGTGCTT
CTCGATCTGCATCCTGGGATCAAAGCCATAGTGAAGGACAGTGATGGACAGCCGACGGCAGTTGGGATTC
GTGAATTGCTGCCCTCTGGTTATGTGTGGGAGGGCCCCCTCTCCCTCCCCCCCCCTAACGTTACTGGCCG
AAGCCGCTTGGAATAAGGCCGGTGTGCGTTTGTCTATATGTTATTTTCCACCATATTGCCGTCTTTTGGC
AATGTGAGGGCCCGGAAACCTGGCCCTGTCTTCTTGACGAGCATTCCTAGGGGTCTTTCCCCTCTCGCCA
AAGGAATGCAAGGTCTGTTGAATGTCGTGAAGGAAGCAGTTCCTCTGGAAGCTTCTTGAAGACAAACAAC
GTCTGTAGCGACCCTTTGCAGGCAGCGGAACCCCCCACCTGGCGACAGGTGCCTCTGCGGCCAAAAGCCA
CGTGTATAAGATACACCTGCAAAGGCGGCACAACCCCAGTGCCACGTTGTGAGTTGGATAGTTGTGGAAA
GAGTCAAATGGCTCTCCTCAAGCGTATTCAACAAGGGGCTGAAGGATGCCCAGAAGGTACCCCATTGTAT
GGGATCTGATCTGGGGCCTCGGTACACATGCTTTACATGTGTTTAGTCGAGGTTAAAAAAACGTCTAGGC
CCCCCGAACCACGGGGACGTGGTTTTCCTTTGAAAAACACGATGATAATATGGCCACAACCATAGACCAT
GGCCGCTGGCCGCCCCGTGCGTGGGCCCGAGCTGGCGCCCCGGAGGCTGCTGCAGTTGCTGCTGCTGGTA
CTGCTGGGGGGCCCGGGCCGGGGGGCGGCCTTGAGCGGGAACGTGACCGGGCCTGGGCCTCACAGCGCCA
GCGGGAGCTCGAGGAGGGACGTGCCGGTGACCAGCCCTCCGCCGCCGCTGCTGAGCCACTGCGGCCGGGC
CGCCCACTGCGAGCCTTTGCGCTACAACGTGTGCCTGGGCTCGGCGCTGCCCTACGGAGCCACCACCACG
CTGCTGGCTGGGGACTCGGACTCGCAGGAGGAAGCGCACGGCAAGCTCGTGCTCTGGTCCGGCCTCCGGA
ATGCCCCCCGCTGCTGGGCAGTGATCCAGCCCCTGCTGTGTGCTGTCTACATGCCCAAGTGTGAGAATGA
CCGAGTGGAGTTGCCCAGCCGTACCCTCTGCCAGGCCACCCGAGGCCCCTGTGCCATTGTGGAGCGGGAG
CGAGGGTGGCCTGACTTTCTGCGTTGCACACCGGACCACTTCCCTGAAGGCTGCCCAAACGAGGTACAAA
ACATCAAGTTCAACAGCTCAGGCCAATGTGAAGCACCCTTGGTGCGAACAGACAACCCCAAGAGCTGGTA
TGAGGACGTGGAGGGCTGTGGGATTCAGTGTCAGAACCCGCTGTTCACCGAGGCCGAGCACCAGGACATG
CACAGCTACATCGCAGCCTTCGGGGCGGTCACTGGTCTCTGCACGCTCTTCACACTGGCCACCTTTGTGG
CTGACTGGCGGAACTCCAATCGCTACCCTGCGGTTATTCTCTTCTATGTCAATGCGTGTTTCTTCGTGGG
CAGCATTGGCTGGCTGGCCCAGTTCATGGATGGTGCCCGCCGAGAGATTGTTTGCCGAGCAGATGGCACC
ATGAGATTTGGGGAGCCCACCTCCAGTGAGACCCTGTCCTGTGTCATCATCTTTGTCATTGTGTACTATG
CCTTGATGGCTGGAGTAGTCTGGTTCGTGGTCCTCACCTATGCCTGGCACACCTCCTTCAAAGCCCTGGG
CACCACCTACCAGCCTCTCTCGGGCAAGACATCCTATTTCCACCTGCTCACGTGGTCACTCCCCTTTGTC
CTCACGGTGGCAATCCTGGCTGTGGCTCAGGTAGATGGAGACTCCGTGAGTGGCATCTGTTTTGTAGGCT
ACAAGAACTATCGGTACCGTGCTGGCTTTGTCCTGGCCCCAATTGGCCTGGTGCTTATTGTGGGAGGCTA
CTTCCTCATCAGAGGGGTCATGACTCTGTTCTCCATCAGGAGCAACCACCCTGGGCTTCTGAGTGAGAGG
GCAGCCAGCAAGATCAACGAGACCATGCTGCGCCTGGGCATTTTTGGCTTCCTGGCCTTTGGCTTTGTGC
TCATCACCTTCAGCTGCCACTTCTATGACTTCTTCAACCAGGCTGAGTGGGAGCGTAGCTTCCGGGACTA
TGTGCTATGCCAAGCCAACGTGACCATCGGGCTGCCTACCAAGAAGCCCATTCCTGACTGTGAGATCAAG
AATCGGCCCAGCCTCCTGGTGGAGAAGATCAATCTATTTGCCATGTTTGGCACTGGCATTGCCATGAGCA
CCTGGGTCTGGACCAAGGCCACCCTGCTCATCTGGAGGCGCACCTGGTGCAGGTTGACTGGGCACAGTGA
TGATGAGCCCAAGAGAATCAAGAAGAGCAAGATGATCGCCAAGGCCTTCTCTAAGCGGCGTGAGCTGCTG
CAGAACCCGGGCCAGGAGCTCTCCTTCAGCATGCACACTGTCTCCCATGATGGACCTGTTGCGGGTTTGG
CTTTTGACCTCAATGAACCCTCAGCTGACGTCTCCTCTGCCTGGGCTCAGCATGTCACCAAGATGGTGGC
TCGGAGAGGAGCCATATTGCCCCAGGATGTGTCCGTTACCCCTGTGGCAACTCCAGTGCCACCAGAAGAA
CAAGCCAACATGTGGCTGGTTGAGGCAGAGATCTCCCCAGAGTTAGAGAAGCGTTTGGGCCGGAAGAAAA
AGCGGAGGAAGAGGAAGAAGGAGGTGTGCCCCTTGAGGCCAGCCCCTGAGCTTCACCACTCTGCCCCTGT
TCCTGCCACCAGTGCAGTTCCTCGGCTGCCTCAGCTGCCTCGGCAGAAGTGCCTGGTAGCTGCAAACGCC
TGGGGAACAGGGGAGTCCTGCCGACAGGGAGCCTGGACTCTAGTCTCCAACCCCTTCTGCCCAGAGCCTA
GTCCCCATCAAGATCCATTTCTCCCTGGTGCCTCAGCCCCCCGGGTCTGGGCTCAGGGCCGCCTCCAGGG
GCTGGGATCCATTCATTCCCGCACTAACCTAATGGAGGCTGAGATCTTGGATGCAGACTCGGACTTCGCC
ACCATGGACTACAAAGACCATGACGGTGATTATAAAGATCATGACATCGATTACAAGGATGACGATGACA
AGGCGGCCGCTTAGTAAGTAAGATCCGAACTCGAGAGATCCTAATCAACCTCTGGATTACAAAATTTGTG
AAAGATTGACTGGTATTCTTAACTATGTTGCTCCTTTTACGCTATGTGGATACGCTGCTTTAATGCCTTT
GTATCATGCTATTGCTTCCCGTATGGCTTTCATTTTCTCCTCCTTGTATAAATCCTGGTTGCTGTCTCTT
TATGAGGAGTTGTGGCCCGTTGTCAGGCAACGTGGCGTGGTGTGCACTGTGTTTGCTGACGCAACCCCCA
CTGGTTGGGGCATTGCCACCACCTGTCAGCTCCTTTCCGGGACTTTCGCTTTCCCCCTCCCTATTGCCAC
GGCGGAACTCATCGCCGCCTGCCTTGCCCGCTGCTGGACAGGGGCTCGGCTGTTGGGCACTGACAATTCC
GTGGTGTTGTCGGGGAAATCATCGTCCTTTCCTTGGCTGCTCGCCTGTGTTGCCACCTGGATTCTGCGCG
GGACGTCCTTCTGCTACGTCCCTTCGGCCCTCAATCCAGCGGACCTTCCTTCCCGCGGCCTGCTGCCGGC
TCTGCGGCCTCTTCCGCGTCTTCGCCTTCGCCCTCAGACGAGTCGGATCTCCCTTTGGGCCGCCTCCCCG
CCTGGTACCTTTAAGACCAATGACTTACAAGGCAGCTGTAGATCTTAGCCACTTTTTAAAAGAAAAGGGG
GGACTGGAAGGGCTAATTCACTCCCAACGAAGACAAGATCACCTGCAGGACAGGCGCGCCCTGCTTTTTG
CTTGTACTGGGTCTCTCTGGTTAGACCAGATCTGAGCCTGGGAGCTCTCTGGCTAACTAGGGAACCCACT
GCTTAAGCCTCAATAAAGCTTGCCTTGAGTGCTTCAAGTAGTGTGTGCCCGTCTGTTGTGTGACTCTGGT
AACTAGAGATCCCTCAGACCCTTTTAGTCAGTGTGGAAAATCTCTAGCACCCGGGCGATTAAGGAAAGGG
CTAGATCATTCTTGAAGACGAAAGGGCCTCGTGATACGCCTATTTTTATAGGTTAATGTCATGATAATAA
TGGTTTCTTAGACGTCAGGTGGCACTTTTCGGGGAAATGTGCGCGGAACCCCTATTTGTTTATTTTTCTA
AATACATTCAAATATGTATCCGCTCATGAGACAATAACCCTGATAAATGCTTCAATAATATTGAAAAAGG
AAGAGTATGAGTATTCAACATTTCCGTGTCGCCCTTATTCCCTTTTTTGCGGCATTTTGCCTTCCTGTTT
TTGCTCACCCAGAAACGCTGGTGAAAGTAAAAGATGCTGAAGATCAGTTGGGTGCACGAGTGGGTTACAT
CGAACTGGATCTCAACAGCGGTAAGATCCTTGAGAGTTTTCGCCCCGAAGAACGTTTTCCAATGATGAGC
ACTTTTAAAGTTCTGCTATGTGGCGCGGTATTATCCCGTGTTGACGCCGGGCAAGAGCAACTCGGTCGCC
GCATACACTATTCTCAGAATGACTTGGTTGAGTACTCACCAGTCACAGAAAAGCATCTTACGGATGGCAT
GACAGTAAGAGAATTATGCAGTGCTGCCATAACCATGAGTGATAACACTGCGGCCAACTTACTTCTGACA
ACGATCGGAGGACCGAAGGAGCTAACCGCTTTTTTGCACAACATGGGGGATCATGTAACTCGCCTTGATC
GTTGGGAACCGGAGCTGAATGAAGCCATACCAAACGACGAGCGTGACACCACGATGCCTGTAGCAATGGC
AACAACGTTGCGCAAACTATTAACTGGCGAACTACTTACTCTAGCTTCCCGGCAACAATTAATAGACTGG
ATGGAGGCGGATAAAGTTGCAGGACCACTTCTGCGCTCGGCCCTTCCGGCTGGCTGGTTTATTGCTGATA
AATCTGGAGCCGGTGAGCGTGGGTCTCGCGGTATCA
Features (pLannotate 1.2.2; 27 found; start..end, strand, type, name):
    302..890     +  rep_origin     ori: high-copy-number ColE1/pMB1/pBR322/pUC origin of replication
   1073..1127    +  CDS            lacI (fragment): lac repressor; lacI; The lac repressor binds to the lac operator to inhibit transcription in E. coli. This inhibition can be relieved by adding lactose or isopropyl-β-D-thiogalactopyranoside (IPTG).
   1133..1226    +  rep_origin     SV40 ori (fragment): SV40 origin of replication
   1251..1288    +  CDS            lacI (fragment): lac repressor; lacI; The lac repressor binds to the lac operator to inhibit transcription in E. coli. This inhibition can be relieved by adding lactose or isopropyl-β-D-thiogalactopyranoside (IPTG).
   1301..1322    +  protein_bind   CAP binding site: CAP binding activates transcription in the presence of cAMP. E. coli catabolite activator protein
   1337..1367    +  promoter       lac promoter: promoter for the E. coli lac operon
   1375..1391    +  protein_bind   lac operator: The lac repressor binds to the lac operator to inhibit transcription in E. coli. This inhibition can be relieved by adding lactose or isopropyl-β-D-thiogalactopyranoside (IPTG). lac repressor encoded by lacI
   1425..1508    +  polyA_signal   SV40 poly(A) signal (fragment): SV40 polyadenylation signal
   1675..2004    +  CDS            nef (fragment): NEF_HV1BR - Experimental evidence at protein level: Swiss-Prot protein existence level 1. Extracellular Nef protein targets CD4(+) T-lymphocytes for apoptosis by interacting with CXCR4 surface receptors (PubMed:14990729). From Human immunodeficiency virus type 1 group M subtype B (isolate BRU/LAI) (HIV-1).
   2052..2309    +  LTR            5' LTR (truncated): truncated 5' long terminal repeat (LTR) from HIV-1
   2356..2481    +  misc_feature   HIV-1 Ψ: packaging signal of human immunodeficiency virus type 1
   2465..2803    +  CDS            HIV-1 gag (fragment): gag protein from human immunodeficiency virus 1; gag
   2978..3211    +  misc_feature   RRE: The Rev response element (RRE) of HIV-1 allows for Rev-dependent mRNA export from the nucleus to the cytoplasm.
   3588..3688    +  CDS            Rev (fragment): human immunodeficiency virus 1 (HIV-1) Rev protein; rev; enhances nuclear export of unspliced and incompletely spliced viral mRNAs
   3736..3853    +  misc_feature   cPPT/CTS: central polypurine tract and central termination sequence of HIV-1
   3902..3950    +  polyA_signal   poly(A) signal: synthetic polyadenylation signal
   3964..4055    +  misc_feature   pause site: RNA polymerase II transcriptional pause signal from the human α2 globin gene
   4070..4204    +  polyA_signal   SV40 poly(A) signal: SV40 polyadenylation signal
   4400..4795    +  CDS            BSD: blasticidin S deaminase; Aspergillus terreus BSD; confers resistance to blasticidin
   4796..5381    +  misc_feature   IRES2: internal ribosome entry site (IRES) of the encephalomyocarditis virus (EMCV)
   5389..7767    +  CDS            Smo: SMO_MOUSE - Also known as Smoh. Experimental evidence at protein level: Swiss-Prot protein existence level 1. G protein-coupled receptor that probably associates with the patched protein (PTCH) to transduce the hedgehog's proteins signal. Binding of sonic hedgehog (SHH) to its receptor patched is thought to prevent normal inhibition by patched of smoothened (SMO) (By similarity). Required for the accumulation of KIF7, GLI2 and GLI3 in the cilia. Interacts with DLG5 at the ciliary base to induce the accumulation of KIF7 and GLI2 at the ciliary tip for GLI2 activation (PubMed:25644602). From Mus
   7777..7842    +  CDS            3xFLAG: three tandem FLAG® epitope tags, followed by an enterokinase cleavage site
   7883..8471    +  misc_feature   WPRE: woodchuck hepatitis virus posttranscriptional regulatory element
   8466..8576    +  CDS            nef (fragment): NEF_SIVS4 - Experimental evidence at protein level: Swiss-Prot protein existence level 1. Interferes with TCR signaling from the cell membrane. Interacts with CD247/TCRZ (TCR zeta chain) and exert potent down- regulation of cell surface TCR/CD3 complexes. From Simian immunodeficiency virus (isolate F236/smH4) (SIV-sm) (Simian immunodeficiency virus sooty mangabey monkey).
   8619..8799    +  LTR            5' LTR (truncated): truncated 5' long terminal repeat (LTR) from HIV-1
   8932..9036    +  promoter       AmpR promoter: bla
   9037..131     +  CDS            AmpR (across the origin): β-lactamase; bla; confers resistance to ampicillin, carbenicillin, and related antibiotics
