[The description below was written by a language model from this plasmid's Addgene catalogue record and pLannotate feature annotations shown in this document.]
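Description:
GP824 is a lentiviral transfer plasmid built on a pHAGE-type ("Phage lentivirus") HIV-1-derived backbone for expressing a FLAG-tagged mutant of mouse Smoothened (Smo) in mammalian cells. It is propagated in E. coli through a high-copy ColE1/pUC origin with ampicillin resistance (bla); the use of a recombination-deficient host strain is in keeping with the repeated LTR sequences. The viral portion contains truncated HIV-1 LTRs flanking the Ψ packaging signal with a partial gag sequence, the Rev response element for Rev-dependent nuclear export of the genomic RNA, the cPPT/CTS, and a WPRE upstream of the 3' LTR to enhance transcript stability and expression. Packaging functions must therefore be supplied in trans.

Downstream of the cPPT, the annotation shows a block of transcription-terminating elements (a synthetic poly(A) signal, an α2-globin pause site and an SV40 poly(A) signal), which presumably insulate the internal promoter from upstream read-through. The catalogue lists that promoter as GgCryD1, but it is not annotated in the feature table; it most likely lies in the unannotated gap before the first coding sequence. The cassette is bicistronic: blasticidin S deaminase comes first, followed by an EMCV IRES driving translation of Smo fused at its C terminus to a 3xFLAG epitope, so blasticidin selection of transduced cells is linked to Smo expression. The Smo insert carries K434R and K444R, converting two of the three lysines in loop three to arginine (KKK to RRK). Given the associated work linking ubiquitin to Smoothened's interaction with intraflagellar transport in Hedgehog signaling, the construct serves to test how loss of these candidate ubiquitin acceptor lysines affects Smo behaviour.
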