Addgene plasmid #164549: GP824
Purpose: Expresses Smo-FLAG K434, 444R
Depositing lab: Gregory Pazour. Depositing organization: University of Massachusetts, Worcester. Publication: Ubiquitin links smoothened to intraflagellar transport to regulate Hedgehog signaling. Desai PB, Stuck MW, Lv B, Pazour GJ. J Cell Biol. 2020 Jul 6;219(7). pii: 151798. doi: 10.1083/jcb.201912104. PubMed 32435793.
Backbone
  Vector backbone: Phage lentivirus
  Vector type: Lentiviral
  Selectable markers: Blasticidin
Growth in bacteria
  Bacterial resistance: Ampicillin, 100 μg/mL
  Growth temperature: 37°C
  Growth strain: NEB Stable
  Copy number: High Copy
Gene/Insert
  Gene/Insert name: Smoothened K434, 444R
  Species: M. musculus (mouse)
  Mutation: Two of the three Lysines in loop three of Smoothened changed to arginine (KKK to RRK). K434, 444R
  Entrez Gene: Smo (a.k.a. E130215L21Rik, Smoh, bnb, smoothened)
  Promoter: GgCryD1
  Tag / fusion protein: FLAG (C terminal on insert)
  Cloning method: Gibson Cloning
Terms and licenses: Academic/Nonprofit Terms; Industry Terms: Not Available to Industry
How to cite: GP824 was a gift from Gregory Pazour (Addgene plasmid # 164549 ; http://n2t.net/addgene:164549 ; RRID:Addgene_164549)
